Addgene plasmid #14028: pSLAX13 Flag His (CT#245)
Purpose: (Empty Backbone)
Depositing lab: Cliff Tabin. Depositing organization: Harvard Medical School. Publication: Targeted gene misexpression in chick limb buds using avian replication-competent retroviruses. Logan M, Tabin C. Methods. 1998 Apr . 14(4):407-20. 10.1006/meth.1998.0595 PubMed 9608511.
Backbone
  Vector backbone: pSLAX13
  Backbone size (bp): 3000
  Vector type: Bacterial Expression
Growth in bacteria
  Bacterial resistance: Ampicillin, 100 μg/mL
  Growth temperature: 37°C
  Growth strain: DH5alpha
  Copy number: High Copy
Gene/Insert
  Gene/Insert name: None
  Tag / fusion protein: Flag; His
  Cloning method: Restriction Enzyme
  Sequencing primers: 5′ T3; 3′ T7
Terms and licenses: Academic/Nonprofit Terms; Industry Terms: Not Available to Industry
Depositor comments: pSlax13 is a convenient entry vector for cloning into the pRCAS BP vectors. Clone your gene into pSlax13, then cut with ClaI to move your gene into pRCAS BP. pSlax13 has the advantage of allowing all the cloning steps to be carried out in a relatively small, high copy number vector. pSlax13 was constructed by placing a ClaI adapter fragment into a Bluescript derivative. See author's map for information on the multiple cloning site. For more information on the RCAS system, visit http://home.ncifcrf.gov/hivdrp/RCAS/index.html
How to cite: pSLAX13 Flag His (CT#245) was a gift from Cliff Tabin (Addgene plasmid # 14028 ; http://n2t.net/addgene:14028 ; RRID:Addgene_14028)
