[The description below was written by a language model from this plasmid's Addgene catalogue record.]
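Description:
pSLAX13 Flag His is an empty shuttle (adapter) vector of about 3 kb, built on pSLAX13, which the record describes as a Bluescript derivative carrying a ClaI adapter fragment. It is catalogued as a bacterial vector, is maintained in E. coli at high copy number, and is selected with ampicillin. No gene is inserted. This version differs from the parent in encoding Flag and His tags, so a coding sequence cloned in frame can presumably be fused to an epitope for antibody detection and to a polyhistidine stretch for metal-affinity purification. The record does not state the position of the tags relative to the cloning site, their order, or the composition of the polylinker, referring instead to the depositor's map. T3 and T7 primer sites flank the cloning region and are used to sequence inserts, consistent with the Bluescript origin. No feature table is provided, so other backbone elements cannot be confirmed from the record.

The plasmid serves as an intermediate for the RCAS family of avian replication-competent retroviral vectors. A gene of interest is first assembled by restriction cloning in this small, high-copy plasmid, where manipulation is much easier than in the large proviral construct. The finished cassette is then released with ClaI and transferred into pRCAS BP. The resulting retroviral vectors are used for targeted gene misexpression in chick embryos, notably in developing limb buds. The tags carried over from this adapter should allow the misexpressed protein to be tracked when no specific antibody is available.
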