>Addgene plasmid #14028 | pSLAX13 Flag His (CT#245) | addgene partial sequence | sequence record 149824 | T3 5'-GCAATTAACCCTCACTAAAGG-3'
GCCAGGCGGTAGCTGGGACGTGCAGCCGACCACCATGGCCATGATTACGAATTCCGCTAGCGACTACAAG
GACGACGATGACAAGGGATCTCACCACCACCATCACCATGGATCCTAACTGCAGTCTAGAATCGATACCG
TCGACCTCGATCGAGGGGGGGCCCGGTACCCAATTCGCCCTATAGTGAGTCGTATTACAATTCACTGGCC
GTCGTTTTACAACGTCGTGACTGGGAAAACCCTGGCGTTACCCAACTTAATCGCCTTGCAGCACATCCCC
CTTTCGCCAGCTGGCGTAATAGCGAAGAGGCCCGCACCGATCGCCCTTCCCAACAGTTGCGCAGCCTGAA
TGGCGAATGGG
[124 nt withheld, positions 362-485]
C
[91 nt withheld, positions 487-577]
A
[49 nt withheld, positions 579-627]
CCTTTGACGTTGGAGTCCACGTTCTTT
[37 nt withheld, positions 655-691]
ACCCTATCTCGGTCTATTCTTTTGATTTATAAGGGATTTTGCCGATTTCGGCCTATTGGTTAAAAAATGA
GCTGATTTAACAAAAATTTAACGCGAATTTTAACAAAATATTAACGCTTACAATTTAGGTGGCACTTTTC
GGGGAAATGTGCGCGGAACCCCTATTTGTTTATTTTTCTAAAATACATTCAAATATGTATCCGCTCATGA
GACAATAACCCTGATAAATGCTTCATAATATTGAAAAAGGAAGAGTATGAGTATTCAACATTTCCGTGTC
GCCC
